>Addgene plasmid #233244 | pLentiCRISPR V2 Neo sgNon-targeting | addgene full sequence | sequence record 464627 | Addgene NGS Result
GTCGACGGATCGGGAGATCTCCCGATCCCCTATGGTGCACTCTCAGTACAATCTGCTCTGATGCCGCATA
GTTAAGCCAGTATCTGCTCCCTGCTTGTGTGTTGGAGGTCGCTGAGTAGTGCGCGAGCAAAATTTAAGCT
ACAACAAGGCAAGGCTTGACCGACAATTGCATGAAGAATCTGCTTAGGGTTAGGCGTTTTGCGCTGCTTC
GCGATGTACGGGCCAGATATACGCGCGCGTTGACATTGATTATTGACTAGTTATTAATAGTAATCAATTA
CGGGGTCATTAGTTCATAGCCCATATATGGAGTTCCGCGTTACATAACTTACGGTAAATGGCCCGCCTGG
CTGACCGCCCAACGACCCCCGCCCATTGACGTCAATAATGACGTATGTTCCCATAGTAACGCCAATAGGG
ACTTTCCATTGACGTCAATGGGTGGAGTATTTACGGTAAACTGCCCACTTGGCAGTACATCAAGTGTATC
ATATGCCAAGTACGCCCCCTATTGACGTCAATGACGGTAAATGGCCCGCCTGGCATTATGCCCAGTACAT
GACCTTATGGGACTTTCCTACTTGGCAGTACATCTACGTATTAGTCATCGCTATTACCATGGTGATGCGG
TTTTGGCAGTACATCAATGGGCGTGGATAGCGGTTTGACTCACGGGGATTTCCAAGTCTCCACCCCATTG
ACGTCAATGGGAGTTTGTTTTGGCACCAAAATCAACGGGACTTTCCAAAATGTCGTAACAACTCCGCCCC
ATTGACGCAAATGGGCGGTAGGCGTGTACGGTGGGAGGTCTATATAAGCAGCGCGTTTTGCCTGTACTGG
GTCTCTCTGGTTAGACCAGATCTGAGCCTGGGAGCTCTCTGGCTAACTAGGGAACCCACTGCTTAAGCCT
CAATAAAGCTTGCCTTGAGTGCTTCAAGTAGTGTGTGCCCGTCTGTTGTGTGACTCTGGTAACTAGAGAT
CCCTCAGACCCTTTTAGTCAGTGTGGAAAATCTCTAGCAGTGGCGCCCGAACAGGGACTTGAAAGCGAAA
GGGAAACCAGAGGAGCTCTCTCGACGCAGGACTCGGCTTGCTGAAGCGCGCACGGCAAGAGGCGAGGGGC
GGCGACTGGTGAGTACGCCAAAAATTTTGACTAGCGGAGGCTAGAAGGAGAGAGATGGGTGCGAGAGCGT
CAGTATTAAGCGGGGGAGAATTAGATCGCGATGGGAAAAAATTCGGTTAAGGCCAGGGGGAAAGAAAAAA
TATAAATTAAAACATATAGTATGGGCAAGCAGGGAGCTAGAACGATTCGCAGTTAATCCTGGCCTGTTAG
AAACATCAGAAGGCTGTAGACAAATACTGGGACAGCTACAACCATCCCTTCAGACAGGATCAGAAGAACT
TAGATCATTATATAATACAGTAGCAACCCTCTATTGTGTGCATCAAAGGATAGAGATAAAAGACACCAAG
GAAGCTTTAGACAAGATAGAGGAAGAGCAAAACAAAAGTAAGACCACCGCACAGCAAGCGGCCGCTGATC
TTCAGACCTGGAGGAGGAGATATGAGGGACAATTGGAGAAGTGAATTATATAAATATAAAGTAGTAAAAA
TTGAACCATTAGGAGTAGCACCCACCAAGGCAAAGAGAAGAGTGGTGCAGAGAGAAAAAAGAGCAGTGGG
AATAGGAGCTTTGTTCCTTGGGTTCTTGGGAGCAGCAGGAAGCACTATGGGCGCAGCGTCAATGACGCTG
ACGGTACAGGCCAGACAATTATTGTCTGGTATAGTGCAGCAGCAGAACAATTTGCTGAGGGCTATTGAGG
CGCAACAGCATCTGTTGCAACTCACAGTCTGGGGCATCAAGCAGCTCCAGGCAAGAATCCTGGCTGTGGA
AAGATACCTAAAGGATCAACAGCTCCTGGGGATTTGGGGTTGCTCTGGAAAACTCATTTGCACCACTGCT
GTGCCTTGGAATGCTAGTTGGAGTAATAAATCTCTGGAACAGATTTGGAATCACACGACCTGGATGGAGT
GGGACAGAGAAATTAACAATTACACAAGCTTAATACACTCCTTAATTGAAGAATCGCAAAACCAGCAAGA
AAAGAATGAACAAGAATTATTGGAATTAGATAAATGGGCAAGTTTGTGGAATTGGTTTAACATAACAAAT
TGGCTGTGGTATATAAAATTATTCATAATGATAGTAGGAGGCTTGGTAGGTTTAAGAATAGTTTTTGCTG
TACTTTCTATAGTGAATAGAGTTAGGCAGGGATATTCACCATTATCGTTTCAGACCCACCTCCCAACCCC
GAGGGGACCCGACAGGCCCGAAGGAATAGAAGAAGAAGGTGGAGAGAGAGACAGAGACAGATCCATTCGA
TTAGTGAACGGATCGGCACTGCGTGCGCCAATTCTGCAGACAAATGGCAGTATTCATCCACAATTTTAAA
AGAAAAGGGGGGATTGGGGGGTACAGTGCAGGGGAAAGAATAGTAGACATAATAGCAACAGACATACAAA
CTAAAGAATTACAAAAACAAATTACAAAAATTCAAAATTTTCGGGTTTATTACAGGGACAGCAGAGATCC
AGTTTGGTTAATTAAGGTACCGAGGGCCTATTTCCCATGATTCCTTCATATTTGCATATACGATACAAGG
CTGTTAGAGAGATAATTAGAATTAATTTGACTGTAAACACAAAGATATTAGTACAAAATACGTGACGTAG
AAAGTAATAATTTCTTGGGTAGTTTGCAGTTTTAAAATTATGTTTTAAAATGGACTATCATATGCTTACC
GTAACTTGAAAGTATTTCGATTTCTTGGCTTTATATATCTTGTGGAAAGGACGAAACACCGCCGCGCCGT
TAGGGAACGAGGTTTTAGAGCTAGAAATAGCAAGTTAAAATAAGGCTAGTCCGTTATCAACTTGAAAAAG
TGGCACCGAGTCGGTGCTTTTTTGAATTCGCTAGCTAGGTCTTGAAAGGAGTGGGAATTGGCTCCGGTGC
CCGTCAGTGGGCAGAGCGCACATCGCCCACAGTCCCCGAGAAGTTGGGGGGAGGGGTCGGCAATTGATCC
GGTGCCTAGAGAAGGTGGCGCGGGGTAAACTGGGAAAGTGATGTCGTGTACTGGCTCCGCCTTTTTCCCG
AGGGTGGGGGAGAACCGTATATAAGTGCAGTAGTCGCCGTGAACGTTCTTTTTCGCAACGGGTTTGCCGC
CAGAACACAGGACCGGTTCTAGAGCGCTGCCACCATGGACAAGAAGTACAGCATCGGCCTGGACATCGGC
ACCAACTCTGTGGGCTGGGCCGTGATCACCGACGAGTACAAGGTGCCCAGCAAGAAATTCAAGGTGCTGG
GCAACACCGACCGGCACAGCATCAAGAAGAACCTGATCGGAGCCCTGCTGTTCGACAGCGGCGAAACAGC
CGAGGCCACCCGGCTGAAGAGAACCGCCAGAAGAAGATACACCAGACGGAAGAACCGGATCTGCTATCTG
CAAGAGATCTTCAGCAACGAGATGGCCAAGGTGGACGACAGCTTCTTCCACAGACTGGAAGAGTCCTTCC
TGGTGGAAGAGGATAAGAAGCACGAGCGGCACCCCATCTTCGGCAACATCGTGGACGAGGTGGCCTACCA
CGAGAAGTACCCCACCATCTACCACCTGAGAAAGAAACTGGTGGACAGCACCGACAAGGCCGACCTGCGG
CTGATCTATCTGGCCCTGGCCCACATGATCAAGTTCCGGGGCCACTTCCTGATCGAGGGCGACCTGAACC
CCGACAACAGCGACGTGGACAAGCTGTTCATCCAGCTGGTGCAGACCTACAACCAGCTGTTCGAGGAAAA
CCCCATCAACGCCAGCGGCGTGGACGCCAAGGCCATCCTGTCTGCCAGACTGAGCAAGAGCAGACGGCTG
GAAAATCTGATCGCCCAGCTGCCCGGCGAGAAGAAGAATGGCCTGTTCGGAAACCTGATTGCCCTGAGCC
TGGGCCTGACCCCCAACTTCAAGAGCAACTTCGACCTGGCCGAGGATGCCAAACTGCAGCTGAGCAAGGA
CACCTACGACGACGACCTGGACAACCTGCTGGCCCAGATCGGCGACCAGTACGCCGACCTGTTTCTGGCC
GCCAAGAACCTGTCCGACGCCATCCTGCTGAGCGACATCCTGAGAGTGAACACCGAGATCACCAAGGCCC
CCCTGAGCGCCTCTATGATCAAGAGATACGACGAGCACCACCAGGACCTGACCCTGCTGAAAGCTCTCGT
GCGGCAGCAGCTGCCTGAGAAGTACAAAGAGATTTTCTTCGACCAGAGCAAGAACGGCTACGCCGGCTAC
ATTGACGGCGGAGCCAGCCAGGAAGAGTTCTACAAGTTCATCAAGCCCATCCTGGAAAAGATGGACGGCA
CCGAGGAACTGCTCGTGAAGCTGAACAGAGAGGACCTGCTGCGGAAGCAGCGGACCTTCGACAACGGCAG
CATCCCCCACCAGATCCACCTGGGAGAGCTGCACGCCATTCTGCGGCGGCAGGAAGATTTTTACCCATTC
CTGAAGGACAACCGGGAAAAGATCGAGAAGATCCTGACCTTCCGCATCCCCTACTACGTGGGCCCTCTGG
CCAGGGGAAACAGCAGATTCGCCTGGATGACCAGAAAGAGCGAGGAAACCATCACCCCCTGGAACTTCGA
GGAAGTGGTGGACAAGGGCGCTTCCGCCCAGAGCTTCATCGAGCGGATGACCAACTTCGATAAGAACCTG
CCCAACGAGAAGGTGCTGCCCAAGCACAGCCTGCTGTACGAGTACTTCACCGTGTATAACGAGCTGACCA
AAGTGAAATACGTGACCGAGGGAATGAGAAAGCCCGCCTTCCTGAGCGGCGAGCAGAAAAAGGCCATCGT
GGACCTGCTGTTCAAGACCAACCGGAAAGTGACCGTGAAGCAGCTGAAAGAGGACTACTTCAAGAAAATC
GAGTGCTTCGACTCCGTGGAAATCTCCGGCGTGGAAGATCGGTTCAACGCCTCCCTGGGCACATACCACG
ATCTGCTGAAAATTATCAAGGACAAGGACTTCCTGGACAATGAGGAAAACGAGGACATTCTGGAAGATAT
CGTGCTGACCCTGACACTGTTTGAGGACAGAGAGATGATCGAGGAACGGCTGAAAACCTATGCCCACCTG
TTCGACGACAAAGTGATGAAGCAGCTGAAGCGGCGGAGATACACCGGCTGGGGCAGGCTGAGCCGGAAGC
TGATCAACGGCATCCGGGACAAGCAGTCCGGCAAGACAATCCTGGATTTCCTGAAGTCCGACGGCTTCGC
CAACAGAAACTTCATGCAGCTGATCCACGACGACAGCCTGACCTTTAAAGAGGACATCCAGAAAGCCCAG
GTGTCCGGCCAGGGCGATAGCCTGCACGAGCACATTGCCAATCTGGCCGGCAGCCCCGCCATTAAGAAGG
GCATCCTGCAGACAGTGAAGGTGGTGGACGAGCTCGTGAAAGTGATGGGCCGGCACAAGCCCGAGAACAT
CGTGATCGAAATGGCCAGAGAGAACCAGACCACCCAGAAGGGACAGAAGAACAGCCGCGAGAGAATGAAG
CGGATCGAAGAGGGCATCAAAGAGCTGGGCAGCCAGATCCTGAAAGAACACCCCGTGGAAAACACCCAGC
TGCAGAACGAGAAGCTGTACCTGTACTACCTGCAGAATGGGCGGGATATGTACGTGGACCAGGAACTGGA
CATCAACCGGCTGTCCGACTACGATGTGGACCATATCGTGCCTCAGAGCTTTCTGAAGGACGACTCCATC
GACAACAAGGTGCTGACCAGAAGCGACAAGAACCGGGGCAAGAGCGACAACGTGCCCTCCGAAGAGGTCG
TGAAGAAGATGAAGAACTACTGGCGGCAGCTGCTGAACGCCAAGCTGATTACCCAGAGAAAGTTCGACAA
TCTGACCAAGGCCGAGAGAGGCGGCCTGAGCGAACTGGATAAGGCCGGCTTCATCAAGAGACAGCTGGTG
GAAACCCGGCAGATCACAAAGCACGTGGCACAGATCCTGGACTCCCGGATGAACACTAAGTACGACGAGA
ATGACAAGCTGATCCGGGAAGTGAAAGTGATCACCCTGAAGTCCAAGCTGGTGTCCGATTTCCGGAAGGA
TTTCCAGTTTTACAAAGTGCGCGAGATCAACAACTACCACCACGCCCACGACGCCTACCTGAACGCCGTC
GTGGGAACCGCCCTGATCAAAAAGTACCCTAAGCTGGAAAGCGAGTTCGTGTACGGCGACTACAAGGTGT
ACGACGTGCGGAAGATGATCGCCAAGAGCGAGCAGGAAATCGGCAAGGCTACCGCCAAGTACTTCTTCTA
CAGCAACATCATGAACTTTTTCAAGACCGAGATTACCCTGGCCAACGGCGAGATCCGGAAGCGGCCTCTG
ATCGAGACAAACGGCGAAACCGGGGAGATCGTGTGGGATAAGGGCCGGGATTTTGCCACCGTGCGGAAAG
TGCTGAGCATGCCCCAAGTGAATATCGTGAAAAAGACCGAGGTGCAGACAGGCGGCTTCAGCAAAGAGTC
TATCCTGCCCAAGAGGAACAGCGATAAGCTGATCGCCAGAAAGAAGGACTGGGACCCTAAGAAGTACGGC
GGCTTCGACAGCCCCACCGTGGCCTATTCTGTGCTGGTGGTGGCCAAAGTGGAAAAGGGCAAGTCCAAGA
AACTGAAGAGTGTGAAAGAGCTGCTGGGGATCACCATCATGGAAAGAAGCAGCTTCGAGAAGAATCCCAT
CGACTTTCTGGAAGCCAAGGGCTACAAAGAAGTGAAAAAGGACCTGATCATCAAGCTGCCTAAGTACTCC
CTGTTCGAGCTGGAAAACGGCCGGAAGAGAATGCTGGCCTCTGCCGGCGAACTGCAGAAGGGAAACGAAC
TGGCCCTGCCCTCCAAATATGTGAACTTCCTGTACCTGGCCAGCCACTATGAGAAGCTGAAGGGCTCCCC
CGAGGATAATGAGCAGAAACAGCTGTTTGTGGAACAGCACAAGCACTACCTGGACGAGATCATCGAGCAG
ATCAGCGAGTTCTCCAAGAGAGTGATCCTGGCCGACGCTAATCTGGACAAAGTGCTGTCCGCCTACAACA
AGCACCGGGATAAGCCCATCAGAGAGCAGGCCGAGAATATCATCCACCTGTTTACCCTGACCAATCTGGG
AGCCCCTGCCGCCTTCAAGTACTTTGACACCACCATCGACCGGAAGAGGTACACCAGCACCAAAGAGGTG
CTGGACGCCACCCTGATCCACCAGAGCATCACCGGCCTGTACGAGACACGGATCGACCTGTCTCAGCTGG
GAGGCGACAAGCGACCTGCCGCCACAAAGAAGGCTGGACAGGCTAAGAAGAAGAAAGATTACAAAGACGA
TGACGATAAGGGATCCGGCGCAACAAACTTCTCTCTGCTGAAACAAGCCGGAGATGTCGAAGAGAATCCT
GGACCGATTGAACAAGATGGATTGCACGCAGGTTCTCCGGCCGCTTGGGTGGAGAGGCTATTCGGCTATG
ACTGGGCACAACAGACAATCGGCTGCTCTGATGCCGCCGTGTTCCGGCTGTCAGCGCAGGGGCGCCCGGT
TCTTTTTGTCAAGACCGACCTGTCCGGTGCCCTGAATGAACTGCAGGACGAGGCAGCGCGGCTATCGTGG
CTGGCCACGACGGGCGTTCCTTGCGCAGCTGTGCTCGACGTTGTCACTGAAGCGGGAAGGGACTGGCTGC
TATTGGGCGAAGTGCCGGGGCAGGATCTCCTGTCATCTCACCTTGCTCCTGCCGAGAAAGTATCCATCAT
GGCTGATGCAATGCGGCGGCTGCATACGCTTGATCCGGCTACCTGCCCATTCGACCACCAAGCGAAACAT
CGCATCGAGCGAGCACGTACTCGGATGGAAGCCGGTCTTGTCGATCAGGATGATCTGGACGAAGAGCATC
AGGGGCTCGCGCCAGCCGAACTGTTCGCCAGGCTCAAGGCGCGCATGCCCGACGGCGAGGATCTCGTCGT
GACCCATGGCGATGCCTGCTTGCCGAATATCATGGTGGAAAATGGCCGCTTTTCTGGATTCATCGACTGT
GGCCGGCTGGGTGTGGCGGACCGCTATCAGGACATAGCGTTGGCTACCCGTGATATTGCTGAAGAGCTTG
GCGGCGAATGGGCTGACCGCTTCCTCGTGCTTTACGGTATCGCCGCTCCCGATTCGCAGCGCATCGCCTT
CTATCGCCTTCTTGACGAGTTCTTCTGAACGCGTTAAGTCGACAATCAACCTCTGGATTACAAAATTTGT
GAAAGATTGACTGGTATTCTTAACTATGTTGCTCCTTTTACGCTATGTGGATACGCTGCTTTAATGCCTT
TGTATCATGCTATTGCTTCCCGTATGGCTTTCATTTTCTCCTCCTTGTATAAATCCTGGTTGCTGTCTCT
TTATGAGGAGTTGTGGCCCGTTGTCAGGCAACGTGGCGTGGTGTGCACTGTGTTTGCTGACGCAACCCCC
ACTGGTTGGGGCATTGCCACCACCTGTCAGCTCCTTTCCGGGACTTTCGCTTTCCCCCTCCCTATTGCCA
CGGCGGAACTCATCGCCGCCTGCCTTGCCCGCTGCTGGACAGGGGCTCGGCTGTTGGGCACTGACAATTC
CGTGGTGTTGTCGGGGAAATCATCGTCCTTTCCTTGGCTGCTCGCCTGTGTTGCCACCTGGATTCTGCGC
GGGACGTCCTTCTGCTACGTCCCTTCGGCCCTCAATCCAGCGGACCTTCCTTCCCGCGGCCTGCTGCCGG
CTCTGCGGCCTCTTCCGCGTCTTCGCCTTCGCCCTCAGACGAGTCGGATCTCCCTTTGGGCCGCCTCCCC
GCGTCGACTTTAAGACCAATGACTTACAAGGCAGCTGTAGATCTTAGCCACTTTTTAAAAGAAAAGGGGG
GACTGGAAGGGCTAATTCACTCCCAACGAAGACAAGATCTGCTTTTTGCTTGTACTGGGTCTCTCTGGTT
AGACCAGATCTGAGCCTGGGAGCTCTCTGGCTAACTAGGGAACCCACTGCTTAAGCCTCAATAAAGCTTG
CCTTGAGTGCTTCAAGTAGTGTGTGCCCGTCTGTTGTGTGACTCTGGTAACTAGAGATCCCTCAGACCCT
TTTAGTCAGTGTGGAAAATCTCTAGCAGGGCCCGTTTAAACCCGCTGATCAGCCTCGACTGTGCCTTCTA
GTTGCCAGCCATCTGTTGTTTGCCCCTCCCCCGTGCCTTCCTTGACCCTGGAAGGTGCCACTCCCACTGT
CCTTTCCTAATAAAATGAGGAAATTGCATCGCATTGTCTGAGTAGGTGTCATTCTATTCTGGGGGGTGGG
GTGGGGCAGGACAGCAAGGGGGAGGATTGGGAAGACAATAGCAGGCATGCTGGGGATGCGGTGGGCTCTA
TGGCTTCTGAGGCGGAAAGAACCAGCTGGGGCTCTAGGGGGTATCCCC
[124 nt withheld, positions 9499-9622]
C
[91 nt withheld, positions 9624-9714]
A
[49 nt withheld, positions 9716-9764]
CCTTTGACGTTGGAGTCCACGTTCTTT
[37 nt withheld, positions 9792-9828]
ACCCTATCTCGGTCTATTCTTTTGATTTATAAGGGATTTTGCCGATTTCGGCCTATTGGTTAAAAAATGA
GCTGATTTAACAAAAATTTAACGCGAATTAATTCTGTGGAATGTGTGTCAGTTAGGGTGTGGAAAGTCCC
CAGGCTCCCCAGCAGGCAGAAGTATGCAAAGCATGCATCTCAATTAGTCAGCAACCAGGTGTGGAAAGTC
CCCAGGCTCCCCAGCAGGCAGAAGTATGCAAAGCATGCATCTCAATTAGTCAGCAACCATAGTCCCGCCC
CTAACTCCGCCCATCCCGCCCCTAACTCCGCCCAGTTCCGCCCATTCTCCGCCCCATGGCTGACTAATTT
TTTTTATTTATGCAGAGGCCGAGGCCGCCTCTGCCTCTGAGCTATTCCAGAAGTAGTGAGGAGGCTTTTT
TGGAGGCCTAGGCTTTTGCAAAAAGCTCCCGGGAGCTTGTATATCCATTTTCGGATCTGATCAGCACGTG
TTGACAATTAATCATCGGCATAGTATATCGGCATAGTATAATACGACAAGGTGAGGAACTAAACCATGGC
CAAGTTGACCAGTGCCGTTCCGGTGCTCACCGCGCGCGACGTCGCCGGAGCGGTCGAGTTCTGGACCGAC
CGGCTCGGGTTCTCCCGGGACTTCGTGGAGGACGACTTCGCCGGTGTGGTCCGGGACGACGTGACCCTGT
TCATCAGCGCGGTCCAGGACCAGGTGGTGCCGGACAACACCCTGGCCTGGGTGTGGGTGCGCGGCCTGGA
CGAGCTGTACGCCGAGTGGTCGGAGGTCGTGTCCACGAACTTCCGGGACGCCTCCGGGCCGGCCATGACC
GAGATCGGCGAGCAGCCGTGGGGGCGGGAGTTCGCCCTGCGCGACCCGGCCGGCAACTGCGTGCACTTCG
TGGCCGAGGAGCAGGACTGACACGTGCTACGAGATTTCGATTCCACCGCCGCCTTCTATGAAAGGTTGGG
CTTCGGAATCGTTTTCCGGGACGCCGGCTGGATGATCCTCCAGCGCGGGGATCTCATGCTGGAGTTCTTC
GCCCACCCCAACTTGTTTATTGCAGCTTATAATGGTTACAAATAAAGCAATAGCATCACAAATTTCACAA
ATAAAGCATTTTTTTCACTGCATTCTAGTTGTGGTTTGTCCAAACTCATCAATGTATCTTATCATGTCTG
TATACCGTCGACCTCTAGCTAGAGCTTGGCGTAATCATGGTCATAGCTGTTTCCTGTGTGAAATTGTTAT
CCGCTCACAATTCCACACAACATACGAGCCGGAAGCATAAAGTGTAAAGCCTGGGGTGCCTAATGAGTGA
GCTAACTCACATTAATTGCGTTGCGCTCACTGCCCGCTTTCCAGTCGGGAAACCTGTCGTGCCAGCTGCA
TTAATGAATCGGCCAACGCGCGGGGAGAGGCGGTTTGCGTATTGGGCGCTCTTCCGCTTCCTCGCTCACT
GACTCGCTGCGCTCGGTCGTTCGGCTGCGGCGAGCGGTATCAGCTCACTCAAAGGCGGTAATACGGTTAT
CCACAGAATCAGGGGATAACGCAGGAAAGAACATGTGAGCAAAAGGCCAGCAAAAGGCCAGGAACCGTAA
AAAGGCCGCGTTGCTGGCGTTTTTCCATAGGCTCCGCCCCCCTGACGAGCATCACAAAAATCGACGCTCA
AGTCAGAGGTGGCGAAACCCGACAGGACTATAAAGATACCAGGCGTTTCCCCCTGGAAGCTCCCTCGTGC
GCTCTCCTGTTCCGACCCTGCCGCTTACCGGATACCTGTCCGCCTTTCTCCCTTCGGGAAGCGTGGCGCT
TTCTCATAGCTCACGCTGTAGGTATCTCAGTTCGGTGTAGGTCGTTCGCTCCAAGCTGGGCTGTGTGCAC
GAACCCCCCGTTCAGCCCGACCGCTGCGCCTTATCCGGTAACTATCGTCTTGAGTCCAACCCGGTAAGAC
ACGACTTATCGCCACTGGCAGCAGCCACTGGTAACAGGATTAGCAGAGCGAGGTATGTAGGCGGTGCTAC
AGAGTTCTTGAAGTGGTGGCCTAACTACGGCTACACTAGAAGAACAGTATTTGGTATCTGCGCTCTGCTG
AAGCCAGTTACCTTCGGAAAAAGAGTTGGTAGCTCTTGATCCGGCAAACAAACCACCGCTGGTAGCGGTG
GTTTTTTTGTTTGCAAGCAGCAGATTACGCGCAGAAAAAAAGGATCTCAAGAAGATCCTTTGATCTTTTC
TACGGGGTCTGACGCTCAGTGGAACGAAAACTCACGTTAAGGGATTTTGGTCATGAGATTATCAAAAAGG
ATCTTCACCTAGATCCTTTTAAATTAAAAATGAAGTTTTAAATCAATCTAAAGTATATATGAGTAAACTT
GGTCTGACAGTTACCAATGCTTAATCAGTGAGGCACCTATCTCAGCGATCTGTCTATTTCGTTCATCCAT
AGTTGCCTGACTCCCCGTCGTGTAGATAACTACGATACGGGAGGGCTTACCATCTGGCCCCAGTGCTGCA
ATGATACCGCGAGACCCACGCTCACCGGCTCCAGATTTATCAGCAATAAACCAGCCAGCCGGAAGGGCCG
AGCGCAGAAGTGGTCCTGCAACTTTATCCGCCTCCATCCAGTCTATTAATTGTTGCCGGGAAGCTAGAGT
AAGTAGTTCGCCAGTTAATAGTTTGCGCAACGTTGTTGCCATTGCTACAGGCATCGTGGTGTCACGCTCG
TCGTTTGGTATGGCTTCATTCAGCTCCGGTTCCCAACGATCAAGGCGAGTTACATGATCCCCCATGTTGT
GCAAAAAAGCGGTTAGCTCCTTCGGTCCTCCGATCGTTGTCAGAAGTAAGTTGGCCGCAGTGTTATCACT
CATGGTTATGGCAGCACTGCATAATTCTCTTACTGTCATGCCATCCGTAAGATGCTTTTCTGTGACTGGT
GAGTACTCAACCAAGTCATTCTGAGAATAGTGTATGCGGCGACCGAGTTGCTCTTGCCCGGCGTCAATAC
GGGATAATACCGCGCCACATAGCAGAACTTTAAAAGTGCTCATCATTGGAAAACGTTCTTCGGGGCGAAA
ACTCTCAAGGATCTTACCGCTGTTGAGATCCAGTTCGATGTAACCCACTCGTGCACCCAACTGATCTTCA
GCATCTTTTACTTTCACCAGCGTTTCTGGGTGAGCAAAAACAGGAAGGCAAAATGCCGCAAAAAAGGGAA
TAAGGGCGACACGGAAATGTTGAATACTCATACTCTTCCTTTTTCAATATTATTGAAGCATTTATCAGGG
TTATTGTCTCATGAGCGGATACATATTTGAATGTATTTAGAAAAATAAACAAATAGGGGTTCCGCGCACA
TTTCCCCGAAAAGTGCCACCTGAC
Features (pLannotate 1.2.2; 33 found; start..end, strand, type, name):
     31..83      -  misc_feature   bom (fragment): basis of mobility region from pBR322
    242..621     +  enhancer       CMV enhancer: human cytomegalovirus immediate early enhancer
    622..821     +  promoter       CMV promoter: human cytomegalovirus (CMV) immediate early promoter
    839..1019    +  LTR            5' LTR (truncated): truncated 5' long terminal repeat (LTR) from HIV-1
   1066..1191    +  misc_feature   HIV-1 Ψ: packaging signal of human immunodeficiency virus type 1
   1175..1538    +  CDS            HIV-1 gag (fragment): gag protein from human immunodeficiency virus 1; gag
   1684..1917    +  misc_feature   RRE: The Rev response element (RRE) of HIV-1 allows for Rev-dependent mRNA export from the nucleus to the cytoplasm.
   2294..2394    +  CDS            Rev (fragment): human immunodeficiency virus 1 (HIV-1) Rev protein; rev; enhances nuclear export of unspliced and incompletely spliced viral mRNAs
   2444..2561    +  misc_feature   cPPT/CTS: central polypurine tract and central termination sequence of HIV-1
   2612..2852    +  promoter       U6 promoter: RNA polymerase III promoter for human U6 snRNA
   2882..2957    +  misc_RNA       gRNA scaffold: guide RNA scaffold for the Streptococcus pyogenes CRISPR/Cas9 system
   2975..2993    +  CDS            small t antigen (fragment): SV40 (simian virus 40) small t antigen
   3019..3230    +  promoter       EF-1α core promoter: core promoter for human elongation factor EF-1α
   3255..7358    +  CDS            Cas9: Cas9 (Csn1) endonuclease from the Streptococcus pyogenes Type II CRISPR/Cas system generates RNA-guided double strand breaks in DNA
   7496..8288    +  CDS            NeoR/KanR (fragment): aminoglycoside phosphotransferase from Tn5; aph(3')-II (or nptII); confers resistance to neomycin, kanamycin, and G418 (Geneticin®)
   8304..8892    +  misc_feature   WPRE: woodchuck hepatitis virus posttranscriptional regulatory element
   8943..8962    +  misc_feature   cPPT/CTS (fragment): central polypurine tract and central termination sequence of HIV-1
   8964..9197    +  LTR            3' LTR (ΔU3): self-inactivating 3' long terminal repeat (LTR) from HIV-1
   9229..9453    +  polyA_signal   bGH poly(A) signal: bovine growth hormone polyadenylation signal
   9457..9478    +  promoter       SV40 promoter (fragment): SV40 enhancer and early promoter
   9499..9927    +  rep_origin     f1 ori (sequence partly withheld): f1 bacteriophage origin of replication; arrow indicates direction of (+) strand synthesis
   9941..10270   +  promoter       SV40 promoter: SV40 enhancer and early promoter
  10318..10365   +  promoter       EM7 promoter: synthetic bacterial promoter&nbsp
  10384..10758   +  CDS            BleoR: antibiotic-binding protein; Sh ble from Streptoalloteichus hindustanus; confers resistance to bleomycin, phleomycin, and Zeocin™
  10768..10893   +  CDS            ble (fragment): BLE_KLEPN - Experimental evidence at protein level: Swiss-Prot protein existence level 1. Binding protein with a strong affinity to the bleomycin family of antibiotics. Binds to CL990; an antimitotic-antibiotic compound. From Klebsiella pneumoniae.
  10888..11009   +  polyA_signal   SV40 poly(A) signal: SV40 polyadenylation signal
  11080..11102   -  protein_bind   lac operator (fragment): The lac repressor binds to the lac operator to inhibit transcription in E. coli. This inhibition can be relieved by adding lactose or isopropyl-β-D-thiogalactopyranoside (IPTG). lac repressor encoded by lacI
  11106..11136   -  promoter       lac promoter: promoter for the E. coli lac operon
  11151..11172   -  protein_bind   CAP binding site: CAP binding activates transcription in the presence of cAMP. E. coli catabolite activator protein
  11185..11277   -  CDS            lacI (fragment): lac repressor; lacI; The lac repressor binds to the lac operator to inhibit transcription in E. coli. This inhibition can be relieved by adding lactose or isopropyl-β-D-thiogalactopyranoside (IPTG).
  11460..12048   -  rep_origin     ori: high-copy-number ColE1/pMB1/pBR322/pUC origin of replication
  12219..13079   -  CDS            AmpR: β-lactamase; bla; confers resistance to ampicillin, carbenicillin, and related antibiotics
  13080..13184   -  promoter       AmpR promoter: bla
