[The description below was written by a language model from this plasmid's Addgene catalogue record and pLannotate feature annotations shown in this document.]
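Description:
pLentiCRISPR V2 Neo sgNon-targeting is a third-generation-style, self-inactivating HIV-1 lentiviral transfer plasmid that delivers both Streptococcus pyogenes Cas9 and a single guide RNA from one vector. It serves as the non-targeting control for CRISPR knockout experiments. In bacteria it is maintained at high copy through a ColE1/pUC-type origin and selected with ampicillin via the β-lactamase gene. The backbone also carries an f1 origin and an SV40/EM7-driven BleoR cassette with an SV40 poly(A) signal, which lies outside the LTRs and so is not part of the packaged viral genome.

The viral genome is transcribed in packaging cells from a CMV enhancer/promoter fused to a truncated 5' LTR. It contains the Ψ packaging signal with a gag fragment, the RRE for Rev-dependent nuclear export, and the cPPT/CTS. It ends in a ΔU3 3' LTR, which inactivates LTR promoter activity after integration, followed by a bGH poly(A) signal.

Two expression units sit between these elements. A human U6 Pol III promoter drives the guide, whose spacer would occupy the short gap just upstream of the annotated S. pyogenes gRNA scaffold. The record lists the spacer sequence as unspecified and describes it only as a non-targeting control. Downstream, an EF-1α core promoter drives Cas9, followed by a NeoR/KanR coding region that confers G418 resistance for selecting transduced mammalian cells. The table does not annotate the linker between the two coding sequences. A WPRE follows to enhance transcript expression.

Cells transduced with this construct provide a Cas9-expressing, G418-selected baseline for comparison with cells that receive gene-targeting guides in the same backbone.
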