Addgene plasmid #233244: pLentiCRISPR V2 Neo sgNon-targeting
Purpose: Knock out - non targeting control
Depositing lab: David Bryant. Depositing organization: University of Glasgow. Publication: PTEN deficiency exposes a requirement for an ARF GTPase module for integrin-dependent invasion in ovarian cancer. Nikolatou K, Sandilands E, Roman-Fernandez A, Cumming EM, Freckmann E, Lilla S, Buetow L, McGarry L, Neilson M, Shaw R, Strachan D, Miller C, Huang DT, McNeish IA, Norman JC, Zanivan S, Bryant DM. EMBO J. 2023 Sep 18;42(18):e113987. doi: 10.15252/embj.2023113987. Epub 2023 Aug 14. PubMed 37577760.
Backbone
  Vector backbone: pLentiCRISPR V2 Neo
  Vector type: Lentiviral
Growth in bacteria
  Bacterial resistance: Ampicillin, 100 μg/mL
  Growth temperature: 37°C
  Growth strain: NEB Stable
  Copy number: High Copy
Gene/Insert
  Gene/Insert name: non targeting control sgRNA
  gRNA/shRNA sequence: Unspecified
  Species: Other
  Cloning method: Restriction Enzyme; 5′ cloning site Unknown (unknown if destroyed)
Terms and licenses: Academic/Nonprofit Terms; Industry Terms: Not Available to Industry
How to cite: pLentiCRISPR V2 Neo sgNon-targeting was a gift from David Bryant (Addgene plasmid # 233244 ; http://n2t.net/addgene:233244 ; RRID:Addgene_233244)
